>Addgene plasmid #152920 | pGBW-m4133550 | addgene full sequence | sequence record 317731 | Addgene NGS Result
CGTTACATAACTTACGGTAAATGGCCCGCCTGGCTGACCGCCCAACGACCCCCGCCCATTGACGTCAATA
ATGACGTATGTTCCCATAGTAACGCCAATAGGGACTTTCCATTGACGTCAATGGGTGGAGTATTTACGGT
AAACTGCCCACTTGGCAGTACATCAAGTGTATCATATGCCAAGTACGCCCCCTATTGACGTCAATGACGG
TAAATGGCCCGCCTGGCATTATGCCCAGTACATGACCTTATGGGACTTTCCTACTTGGCAGTACATCTAC
GTATTAGTCATCGCTATTACCATGCTGATGCGGTTTTGGCAGTACATCAATGGGCGTGGATAGCGGTTTG
ACTCACGGGGATTTCCAAGTCTCCACCCCATTGACGTCAATGGGAGTTTGTTTTGGCACCAAAATCAACG
GGACTTTCCAAAATGTCGTAACAACTCCGCCCCATTGACGCAAATGGGCGGTAGGCGTGTACGGTGGGAG
GTCTATATAAGCAGAGCTGGTTTAGTGAACCGTCAGATCAGATCTTTGTCGATCCTACCATCCACTCGAC
ACACCCGCCAGCGGCCGCCACCATGGCAGATTCCAACGGTACTATTACCGTTGAAGAGCTTAAAAAGCTC
CTTGAACAATGGAACCTAGTAATAGGTTTCCTATTCCTTACATGGATTTGTCTTCTACAATTTGCCTATG
CCAACAGGAATAGGTTTTTGTATATAATTAAGTTAATTTTCCTCTGGCTGTTATGGCCAGTAACTTTAGC
TTGTTTTGTGCTTGCTGCTGTTTACAGAATAAATTGGATCACCGGTGGAATTGCTATCGCAATGGCTTGT
CTTGTAGGCTTGATGTGGCTCAGCTACTTCATTGCTTCTTTCAGACTGTTTGCGCGTACGCGTTCCATGT
GGTCATTCAATCCAGAAACTAACATTCTTCTCAACGTGCCACTCCATGGCACTATTCTGACCAGACCGCT
TCTAGAAAGTGAACTCGTAATCGGAGCTGTGATCCTTCGTGGACATCTTCGTATTGCTGGACACCATCTA
GGACGCTGTGACATCAAGGACCTGCCTAAAGAAATCACTGTTGCTACATCACGAACGCTTTCTTATTACA
AATTGGGAGCTTCGCAGCGTGTAGCAGGTGACTCAGGTTTTGCTGCATACAGTCGCTACAGGATTGGCAA
CTATAAATTAAACACAGACCATTCCAGTAGCAGTGACAATATTGCTTTGCTTGTACAGGAAAACCTTTAC
TTTCAGTCGCACCATCACCATCACCATTAAGCTAGCTTGACTGACTGAGATACAGCGTACCTTCAGCTCA
CAGACATGATAAGATACATTGATGAGTTTGGACAAACCACAACTAGAATGCAGTGAAAAAAATGCTTTAT
TTGTGAAATTTGTGATGCTATTGCTTTATTTGTAACCATTATAAGCTGCAATAAACAAGTTAACAACAAC
AATTGCATTCATTTTATGTTTCAGGTTCAGGGGGAGGTGTGGGAGGTTTTTTAAAGCAAGTAAAACCTCT
ACAAATGTGGTATTGGCCCATCTCTATCGGTATCGTAGCATAACCCCTTGGGGCCTCTAAACGGGTCTTG
AGGGGTTTTTTGTGCCCCTCGGGCCGGATTGCTATCTACCGGCATTGGCGCAGAAAAAAATGCCTGATGC
GACGCTGCGCGTCTTATACTCCCACATATGCCAGATTCAGCAACGGATACGGCTTCCCCAACTTGCCCAC
TTCCATACGTGTCCTCCTTACCAGAAATTTATCCTTAAGGTCGTCAGCTATCCTGCAGGCGATCTCTCGA
TTTCGATCAAGACATTCCTTTAATGGTCTTTTCTGGACACCACTAGGGGTCAGAAGTAGTTCATCAAACT
TTCTTCCCTCCCTAATCTCATTGGTTACCTTGGGCTATCGAAACTTAATTAACCAGTCAAGTCAGCTACT
TGGCGAGATCGACTTGTCTGGGTTTCGACTACGCTCAGAATTGCGTCAGTCAAGTTCGATCTGGTCCTTG
CTATTGCACCCGTTCTCCGATTACGAGTTTCATTTAAATCATGTGAGCAAAAGGCCAGCAAAAGGCCAGG
AACCGTAAAAAGGCCGCGTTGCTGGCGTTTTTCCATAGGCTCCGCCCCCCTGACGAGCATCACAAAAATC
GACGCTCAAGTCAGAGGTGGCGAAACCCGACAGGACTATAAAGATACCAGGCGTTTCCCCCTGGAAGCTC
CCTCGTGCGCTCTCCTGTTCCGACCCTGCCGCTTACCGGATACCTGTCCGCCTTTCTCCCTTCGGGAAGC
GTGGCGCTTTCTCATAGCTCACGCTGTAGGTATCTCAGTTCGGTGTAGGTCGTTCGCTCCAAGCTGGGCT
GTGTGCACGAACCCCCCGTTCAGCCCGACCGCTGCGCCTTATCCGGTAACTATCGTCTTGAGTCCAACCC
GGTAAGACACGACTTATCGCCACTGGCAGCAGCCACTGGTAACAGGATTAGCAGAGCGAGGTATGTAGGC
GGTGCTACAGAGTTCTTGAAGTGGTGGCCTAACTACGGCTACACTAGAAGAACAGTATTTGGTATCTGCG
CTCTGCTGAAGCCAGTTACCTTCGGAAAAAGAGTTGGTAGCTCTTGATCCGGCAAACAAACCACCGCTGG
TAGCGGTGGTTTTTTTGTTTGCAAGCAGCAGATTACGCGCAGAAAAAAAGGATCTCAAGAAGATCCTTTG
ATCTTTTCTACGGGGTCTGACGCTCAGTGGAACGAAAACTCACGTTAAGGGATTTTGGTCATGAGATTAT
CAAAAAGGATCTTCACCTAGATCCTTTTAAATTAAAAATGAAGTTTTAAATCAATCTAAAGTATATATGA
GTAAACTTGGTCTGACAGTTACCAATGCTTAATCAGTGAGGCACCTATCTCAGCGATCTGTCTATTTCGT
TCATCCATAGTTGCATTTAAATTTCCGAACTCTCCAAGGCCCTCGTCGGAAAATCTTCAAACCTTTCGTC
CGATCCATCTTGCAGGCTACCTCTCGAACGAACTATCGCAAGTCTCTTGGCCGGCCTTGCGCCTTGGCTA
TTGCTTGGCAGCGCCTATCGCCAGGTATTACTCCAATCCCGAATATCCGAGATCGGGATCACCCGAGAGA
AGTTCAACCTACATCCTCAATCCCGATCTATCCGAGATCCGAGGAATATCGAAATCGGGGCGCGCCTGGC
CTCCGCGCCGGGTTTTGGCGCCTCCCGCGGGCGCCCCCCTCGTCACGGCGAGCGCTGCCACGTCAGACGA
AGGGCGCAGGAGCGTCCTGATCCTTCCGCCCGGACGCTCAGGACAGCGGCCCGCTGCTCATAAGACTCGG
CCTTAGAACCCCAGTATCAGCAGAAGGACATTTTAGGACGGGACTTGGGTGACTCTAGGGCACTGGTTTT
CTTTCCAGAGAGCGGAACAGGCGAGGAAAAGTAGTCCCTTCTCGGCGATTCTGCGGAGGGATCTCCGTGG
GGCGGTGAACGCCGATGATTATATAAGGACGCGCCGGGTGTGGCACAGCTAGTTCCGTCGCAGCCGGGAT
TTGGGTCGCGGTTCTTGTTTGTGGATCGCTGTGATCGTCACTTGGTGAGTAGCGGGCTGCTGGGCTGGCC
GGGGCTTTCGTGGCCGCCGGGCCGCTCGGTGGGACGGAAGCGTGTGGAGAGACCGCCAAGGGCTGTAGTC
TGGGTCCGCGAGCAAGGTTGCCCTGAACTGGGGGTTGGGGGGAGCGCAGCAAAATGGCGGCTGTTCCCGA
GTCTTGAATGGAAGACGCTTGTGAGGCGGGCTGTGAGGTCGTTGAAACAAGGTGGGGGGCATGGTGGGCG
GCAAGAACCCAAGGTCTTGAGCCCTTCGCTAATGCGGGAAAGCTCTTATTCGGGTGAGATGGGCTGGGCA
CCATCTGGGGACCCTGACGTGAAGTTTGTCACTGACTGGAGAACTCGGTTTGTCGTCTGTTGCGGGGGCG
GCAGTTATGGCGGTGCCGTTGGGCAGTGCACCCGTACCTTTGGGAGCGCGCGCCCTCGTCGTGTCGTGAC
GTCACCCGTTCTGTTGGCTTATAATGCAGGGTGGGGCCACCTGCCGGTAGGTGTGCGGTAGGCTTTTCTC
CGTCGCAGGACGCAGGGTTCGGGCCTAGGGTAGGCTCTCCTGAATCGACAGGCGCCGGACCTCTGGTGAG
GGGAGGGATAAGTGAGGCGTCAGTTTCTTTGGTCGGTTTTATGTACCTATCTTCTTAAGTAGCTGAAGCT
CCGGTTTTGAACTATGCGCTCGGGGTTGGCGAGTGTGTTTTGTGAAGTTTTTTAGGCACCTTTTGAAATG
TAATCATTTGGGTCAATATGTAATTTTCAGTGTTAGACTTGTAAATTGTCCGCTAAATTCTGGCCGTTTT
TGGCTTTTTTGTTAGACAACATGACCGAGTACAAGCCCACGGTGCGCCTCGCCACCCGCGACGACGTCCC
CAGGGCCGTACGCACCCTCGCCGCCGCGTTCGCCGACTACCCCGCCACGCGCCACACCGTCGATCCGGAC
CGCCACATCGAGCGGGTCACCGAGCTGCAAGAACTCTTCCTCACGCGCGTCGGGCTCGACATCGGCAAGG
TGTGGGTCGCGGACGACGGCGCCGCGGTGGCGGTCTGGACCACGCCGGAGAGCGTCGAAGCGGGGGCGGT
GTTCGCCGAGATCGGCCCGCGCATGGCCGAGTTGAGCGGTTCCCGGCTGGCCGCGCAGCAACAGATGGAG
GGCCTCCTGGCGCCGCACCGGCCCAAGGAGCCCGCGTGGTTCCTGGCCACCGTCGGCGTCTCGCCCGACC
ACCAGGGCAAGGGTCTGGGCAGCGCCGTCGTGCTCCCCGGAGTGGAGGCCGCCGAGCGCGCCGGGGTGCC
CGCCTTCCTGGAGACCTCCGCGCCCCGCAACCTCCCCTTCTACGAGCGGCTCGGCTTCACCGTCACCGCC
GACGTCGAGGTGCCCGAAGGACCGCGCACCTGGTGCATGACCCGCAAGCCCGGTGCCTAGGCTAGTATGT
AAGCCTAGTCTTAGATAATAAAATCGCTATCCATCGAAGATGGATGTGTGTTGGTTTTTTGTGTGTGTAA
CGCTAGGCGCGCCTGGTGTACCGAGAACGATCCTCTCAGTGCGAGTCTCGACGATCCATATCGTTGCTTG
GCAGTCAGCCAGTCGGAATCCAGCTTGGGACCCAGGAAGTCCAATCGTCAGATATTGTACTCAAGCCTGG
TCACGGCAGCGTACCGATCTGTTTAAACCTAGATATTGATAGTCTGATCGGTCAACGTATAATCGAGTCC
TAGCTTTTGCAAACATCTATCAAGAGACAGGATCAGCAGGAGGCTTTCGCATGAGTATTCAACATTTCCG
TGTCGCCCTTATTCCCTTTTTTGCGGCATTTTGCCTTCCTGTTTTTGCTCACCCAGAAACGCTGGTGAAA
GTAAAAGATGCTGAAGATCAGTTGGGTGCGCGAGTGGGTTACATCGAACTGGATCTCAACAGCGGTAAGA
TCCTTGAGAGTTTTCGCCCCGAAGAACGCTTTCCAATGATGAGCACTTTTAAAGTTCTGCTATGTGGCGC
GGTATTATCCCGTATTGACGCCGGGCAAGAGCAACTCGGTCGCCGCATACACTATTCTCAGAATGACTTG
GTTGAGTATTCACCAGTCACAGAAAAGCATCTTACGGATGGCATGACAGTAAGAGAATTATGCAGTGCTG
CCATAACCATGAGTGATAACACTGCGGCCAACTTACTTCTGACAACGATTGGAGGACCGAAGGAGCTAAC
CGCTTTTTTGCACAACATGGGGGATCATGTAACTCGCCTTGATCGTTGGGAACCGGAGCTGAATGAAGCC
ATACCAAACGACGAGCGTGACACCACGATGCCTGTAGCAATGGCAACAACCTTGCGTAAACTATTAACTG
GCGAACTACTTACTCTAGCTTCCCGGCAACAGTTGATAGACTGGATGGAGGCGGATAAAGTTGCAGGACC
ACTTCTGCGCTCGGCCCTTCCGGCTGGCTGGTTTATTGCTGATAAATCTGGAGCCGGTGAGCGTGGGTCT
CGCGGTATCATTGCAGCACTGGGGCCAGATGGTAAGCCCTCCCGTATCGTAGTTATCTACACGACGGGGA
GTCAGGCAACTATGGATGAACGAAATAGACAGATCGCTGAGATAGGTGCCTCACTGATTAAGCATTGGTA
ACCGATTCTAGGTGCATTGGCGCAGAAAAAAATGCCTGATGCGACGCTGCGCGTCTTATACTCCCACATA
TGCCAGATTCAGCAACGGATACGGCTTCCCCAACTTGCCCACTTCCATACGTGTCCTCCTTACCAGAAAT
TTATCCTTAAGATCCCGAATCGTTTAAACTCGACTCTGGCTCTATCGAATCTCCGTCGTTTCGAGCTTAC
GCGAACAGCCGTGGCGCTCATTTGCTCGTCGGGCATCGAATCTCGTCAGCTATCGTCAGCTTACCTTTTT
GGCAGCGATCGCGGCTCCCGACATCTTGGACCATTAGCTCCACAGGTATCTTCTTCCCTCTAGTGGTCAT
AACAGCAGCTTCAGCTACCTCTCAATTCAAAAAACCCCTCAAGACCCGTTTAGAGGCCCCAAGGGGTTAT
GCTATCAATCGTTGCGTTACACACACAAAAAACCAACACACATCCATCTTCGATGGATAGCGATTTTATT
ATCTAACTGCTGATCGAGTGTAGCCAGATCTAGTAATCAATTACGGGGTCATTAGTTCATAGCCCATATA
TGGAGTTCCG
Features (pLannotate 1.2.2; 21 found; start..end, strand, type, name):
      1..304     +  enhancer       CMV enhancer: human cytomegalovirus immediate early enhancer
    377..394     -  promoter       CMV promoter (fragment): human cytomegalovirus (CMV) immediate early promoter
    457..508     +  promoter       CMVd2 promoter: truncated human cytomegalovirus (CMV) immediate early promoter that yields moderately reduced expression relative to the full-length promoter
    583..1248    +  CDS            VME1_SARS2: Experimental evidence at protein level: Swiss-Prot protein existence level 1. Component of the viral envelope that plays a central role in virus morphogenesis and assembly via its interactions with other viral proteins (By similarity). Regulates the localization of S protein at cis-Golgi, the place of virus budding (PubMed:33229438). May act by binding cytoplasmic c-terminus of S (PubMed:33229438). From Severe acute respiratory syndrome coronavirus 2 (2019-nCoV) (SARS-CoV-2).
   1270..1287    +  CDS            6xHis: 6xHis affinity tag
   1340..1461    -  polyA_signal   SV40 poly(A) signal: SV40 polyadenylation signal
   1484..1553    -  CDS            large T antigen (fragment): large T antigen from SV40 (simian virus 40)
   1576..1622    +  terminator     T7 terminator: transcription terminator for bacteriophage T7 RNA polymerase
   1652..1788    +  terminator     rrnG terminator: transcription terminator from the E. coli ribosomal RNA rrnG operon (Albrechtsen et al., 1991)
   1833..1904    +  misc_feature   3' β-globin insulator: insulator downstream of the human β-globin locus (Farrell et al., 2002)
   2130..2718    -  rep_origin     ori: high-copy-number ColE1/pMB1/pBR322/pUC origin of replication
   2890..2954    -  CDS            bla(M) (fragment): β-lactamase lacking the signal sequence; bla(M); allows cytosolic expression of β-lactamase
   3218..4427    +  promoter       UbC promoter: human ubiquitin C promoter
   4431..5028    +  CDS            PuroR (fragment): puromycin N-acetyltransferase; pac from Streptomyces; confers resistance to puromycin
   5057..5105    +  polyA_signal   poly(A) signal: synthetic polyadenylation signal
   5371..6231    +  CDS            AmpR: β-lactamase; bla; confers resistance to ampicillin, carbenicillin, and related antibiotics
   6244..6380    +  terminator     rrnG terminator: transcription terminator from the E. coli ribosomal RNA rrnG operon (Albrechtsen et al., 1991)
   6532..6603    +  misc_feature   5' β-globin insulator: insulator upstream of the human β-globin locus (Farrell et al., 2002)
   6608..6654    -  terminator     T7 terminator: transcription terminator for bacteriophage T7 RNA polymerase
   6672..6720    -  polyA_signal   poly(A) signal: synthetic polyadenylation signal
   6751..6800    +  enhancer       CMV enhancer (fragment): human cytomegalovirus immediate early enhancer
