[The description below was written by a language model from this plasmid's Addgene catalogue record and pLannotate feature annotations shown in this document.]
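Description:
pGBW-m4133550 is a mammalian expression plasmid built on the pTwist_CMV_Puro_6 backbone for producing the wild-type SARS-CoV-2 membrane (M) glycoprotein. It is maintained in E. coli as a high-copy plasmid through a ColE1/pUC-type origin of replication and selected with ampicillin via a full-length β-lactamase gene. For selection in mammalian cells it carries a separate cassette in which the human ubiquitin C promoter drives puromycin N-acetyltransferase, followed by a synthetic polyadenylation signal. The sequenced record is about 6.8 kb, consistent with the stated backbone and insert sizes.

The payload is the M open reading frame, placed downstream of the human cytomegalovirus immediate-early enhancer and promoter and annotated as matching the SARS-CoV-2 M protein, a viral envelope component central to virion morphogenesis and assembly. The coding sequence is fused at its C terminus to a backbone-encoded tag described as a TEV-cleavable 6xHis tag. The feature table annotates the 6xHis element shortly after the M sequence, while the TEV site itself is listed only in the catalogue fields. This arrangement would allow affinity capture or detection of the protein and subsequent tag removal. Transcription ends at an SV40 polyadenylation signal. The backbone also contains bacterial T7 and rrnG terminators, additional synthetic poly(A) signals and short 5' and 3' β-globin insulator elements flanking the functional units, which serve to isolate the cassettes from read-through and neighbouring regulatory influence.

The construct is suited to transient expression, or to puromycin selection of transfected cells, for studying the M protein. The record states no purpose beyond mammalian expression.
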