Addgene plasmid #152920: pGBW-m4133550
Purpose: Mammalian expression plasmid for SARS-CoV-2 M (membrane)
Depositing lab: Ginkgo Bioworks & Benjie Chen. Depositing organization: Ginkgo Bioworks.
Backbone
  Vector backbone: pTwist_CMV_Puro_6
  Backbone size w/o insert (bp): 6080
  Vector type: Mammalian Expression
  Selectable markers: Puromycin
Growth in bacteria
  Bacterial resistance: Ampicillin, 100 μg/mL
  Growth temperature: 37°C
  Growth strain: DH5alpha
  Copy number: High Copy
Gene/Insert
  Gene/Insert name: SARS-CoV-2 M (membrane) (alt names: membrane glycoprotein; M protein)
  Species: Severe acute respiratory syndrome coronavirus 2
  Insert size (bp): 662
  Mutation: wt
  Entrez Gene: M (a.k.a. GU280_gp05)
  Promoter: CMV
  Tag / fusion protein: Cleavable TEV;6xHis-003 (C terminal on backbone)
  Cloning method: Unknown
Resource information
  A portion of this plasmid was derived from a plasmid made by: GinkgoBioworks
Depositor comments: NCBI reference sequence: YP_009724393.1
How to cite: pGBW-m4133550 was a gift from Ginkgo Bioworks & Benjie Chen (Addgene plasmid # 152920 ; http://n2t.net/addgene:152920 ; RRID:Addgene_152920)
